Addgene plasmid #190620: dTAG-IRF8
Purpose: Lentiviral expression plasmid of human IRF8 fused with FKBP12G36V for dTAG-mediated degradation
Depositing lab: Junwei Shi. Depositing organization: University of Pennsylvania. Publication: ZMYND8-regulated IRF8 transcription axis is an acute myeloid leukemia dependency. Cao Z, Budinich KA, Huang H, Ren D, Lu B, Zhang Z, Chen Q, Zhou Y, Huang YH, Alikarami F, Kingsley MC, Lenard AK, Wakabayashi A, Khandros E, Bailis W, Qi J, Carroll MP, Blobel GA, Faryabi RB, Bernt KM, Berger SL, Shi J. Mol Cell. 2021 Sep 2;81(17):3604-3622.e10. doi: 10.1016/j.molcel.2021.07.018. Epub 2021 Aug 5. PubMed 34358447.
Backbone
  Vector backbone: LentiV
  Total vector size (bp): 8878
  Vector type: Mammalian Expression, Lentiviral
  Selectable markers: Neomycin (select with G418)
Growth in bacteria
  Bacterial resistance: Ampicillin, 100 μg/mL
  Growth temperature: 37°C
  Growth strain: NEB Stable
  Copy number: High Copy
Gene/Insert
  Gene/Insert name: IRF8
  Species: H. sapiens (human)
  Insert size (bp): 1308
  Mutation: synonymous mutation for sgRNA resistance for sgIRF8_1
  Entrez Gene: IRF8 (a.k.a. H-ICSBP, ICSBP, ICSBP1, IMD32A, IMD32B, IRF-8)
  Tag / fusion protein: FKBP12_G36V (N terminal on insert)
Terms and licenses: Academic/Nonprofit Terms; Industry Terms: Not Available to Industry
How to cite: dTAG-IRF8 was a gift from Junwei Shi (Addgene plasmid # 190620 ; http://n2t.net/addgene:190620 ; RRID:Addgene_190620)
