[The description below was written by a language model from this plasmid's Addgene catalogue record and pLannotate feature annotations shown in this document.]
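Description:
dTAG-IRF8 is a third-generation-style, self-inactivating lentiviral expression plasmid built on the LentiV backbone, used to express a degradable form of human IRF8 in mammalian cells. It is propagated in E. coli through a high-copy ColE1/pUC-type origin with ampicillin selection (AmpR), and also carries an f1 origin and remnants of a lac/T7/T3 cloning region. The viral portion comprises an RSV promoter driving a truncated HIV-1 5' LTR, the Ψ packaging signal with a gag fragment, the RRE for Rev-dependent export, a cPPT/CTS, a WPRE to boost transcript stability and expression, and a ΔU3 3' LTR that inactivates LTR promoter activity after integration. An SV40 poly(A) signal and SV40 origin lie downstream.

Within the provirus, an EF-1α core promoter drives an open reading frame for FKBP12 carrying the ligand-selective mutation fused to the N terminus of IRF8. The catalogue calls the tag FKBP12 G36V, whereas the feature annotation names it the F36V mutant, which is the variant normally used in the dTAG system. The annotated gap between the tag and IRF8 presumably holds a linker or epitope, but the record does not identify it. A neomycin phosphotransferase coding sequence follows closely after IRF8 with no separate promoter annotated, so it is likely co-expressed from the same transcript, though the linking element is not stated; it allows G418 selection of transduced cells. The IRF8 cDNA contains synonymous changes making it resistant to the sgIRF8_1 guide. This allows endogenous IRF8 to be knocked out by CRISPR and replaced with the tagged version, which can then be rapidly depleted with dTAG degrader molecules, an approach applied to studying IRF8 dependency in acute myeloid leukemia. The sequenced record (8,851 nt) is slightly shorter than the listed 8,878 bp.
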