Features (pLannotate 1.2.2; 27 found; start..end, strand, type, name):
      5..231     +  promoter       RSV promoter: Rous sarcoma virus enhancer/promoter
    232..412     +  LTR            5' LTR (truncated): truncated 5' long terminal repeat (LTR) from HIV-1
    459..584     +  misc_feature   HIV-1 Ψ: packaging signal of human immunodeficiency virus type 1
    568..931     +  CDS            HIV-1 gag (fragment): gag protein from human immunodeficiency virus 1; gag
   1077..1310    +  misc_feature   RRE: The Rev response element (RRE) of HIV-1 allows for Rev-dependent mRNA export from the nucleus to the cytoplasm.
   1687..1713    +  CDS            Rev (fragment): human immunodeficiency virus 1 (HIV-1) Rev protein; rev; enhances nuclear export of unspliced and incompletely spliced viral mRNAs
   1723..1840    +  misc_feature   cPPT/CTS: central polypurine tract and central termination sequence of HIV-1
   1909..2120    +  promoter       EF-1α core promoter: core promoter for human elongation factor EF-1α
   2146..2469    +  CDS            FKBP-V: F36V mutant of FK506-binding protein FKBP12 binds synthetic ligands that do not bind wild-type FKBP
   2569..3846    +  CDS            IRF8: IRF8_HUMAN - Also known as ICSBP1 From Homo sapiens (Human).
   3919..4710    +  CDS            neo: KKA2_KLEPN - Also known as kan, nptII. Experimental evidence at protein level: Swiss-Prot protein existence level 1. Resistance to kanamycin, neomycin, paromomycin, ribostamycin, butirosin and gentamicin B. From Klebsiella pneumoniae.
   4729..5317    +  misc_feature   WPRE: woodchuck hepatitis virus posttranscriptional regulatory element
   5368..5387    +  misc_feature   cPPT/CTS (fragment): central polypurine tract and central termination sequence of HIV-1
   5389..5622    +  LTR            3' LTR (ΔU3): self-inactivating 3' long terminal repeat (LTR) from HIV-1
   5700..5821    +  polyA_signal   SV40 poly(A) signal: SV40 polyadenylation signal
   5840..5975    +  rep_origin     SV40 ori: SV40 origin of replication
   5996..6014    -  promoter       T7 promoter: promoter for bacteriophage T7 RNA polymerase
   6022..6177    +  CDS            lacZα (fragment): LacZα fragment of β-galactosidase; lacZ fragment
   6182..6610    +  rep_origin     f1 ori (sequence partly withheld): f1 bacteriophage origin of replication; arrow indicates direction of (+) strand synthesis
   6663..6767    +  promoter       AmpR promoter: bla
   6768..7628    +  CDS            AmpR: β-lactamase; bla; confers resistance to ampicillin, carbenicillin, and related antibiotics
   7799..8387    +  rep_origin     ori: high-copy-number ColE1/pMB1/pBR322/pUC origin of replication
   8570..8662    +  CDS            lacI (fragment): lac repressor; lacI; The lac repressor binds to the lac operator to inhibit transcription in E. coli. This inhibition can be relieved by adding lactose or isopropyl-β-D-thiogalactopyranoside (IPTG).
   8675..8696    +  protein_bind   CAP binding site: CAP binding activates transcription in the presence of cAMP. E. coli catabolite activator protein
   8711..8741    +  promoter       lac promoter: promoter for the E. coli lac operon
   8749..8765    +  protein_bind   lac operator: The lac repressor binds to the lac operator to inhibit transcription in E. coli. This inhibition can be relieved by adding lactose or isopropyl-β-D-thiogalactopyranoside (IPTG). lac repressor encoded by lacI
   8810..8828    +  promoter       T3 promoter: promoter for bacteriophage T3 RNA polymerase
>Addgene plasmid #190620 | dTAG-IRF8 | addgene full sequence | sequence record 372992 | Addgene NGS Result
TTAATGTAGTCTTATGCAATACTCTTGTAGTCTTGCAACATGGTAACGATGAGTTAGCAACATGCCTTAC
AAGGAGAGAAAAAGCACCGTGCATGCCGATTGGTGGAAGTAAGGTGGTACGATCGTGCCTTATTAGGAAG
GCAACAGACGGGTCTGACATGGATTGGACGAACCACTGAATTGCCGCATTGCAGAGATATTGTATTTAAG
TGCCTAGCTCGATACATAAACGGGTCTCTCTGGTTAGACCAGATCTGAGCCTGGGAGCTCTCTGGCTAAC
TAGGGAACCCACTGCTTAAGCCTCAATAAAGCTTGCCTTGAGTGCTTCAAGTAGTGTGTGCCCGTCTGTT
GTGTGACTCTGGTAACTAGAGATCCCTCAGACCCTTTTAGTCAGTGTGGAAAATCTCTAGCAGTGGCGCC
CGAACAGGGACTTGAAAGCGAAAGGGAAACCAGAGGAGCTCTCTCGACGCAGGACTCGGCTTGCTGAAGC
GCGCACGGCAAGAGGCGAGGGGCGGCGACTGGTGAGTACGCCAAAAATTTTGACTAGCGGAGGCTAGAAG
GAGAGAGATGGGTGCGAGAGCGTCAGTATTAAGCGGGGGAGAATTAGATCGCGATGGGAAAAAATTCGGT
TAAGGCCAGGGGGAAAGAAAAAATATAAATTAAAACATATAGTATGGGCAAGCAGGGAGCTAGAACGATT
CGCAGTTAATCCTGGCCTGTTAGAAACATCAGAAGGCTGTAGACAAATACTGGGACAGCTACAACCATCC
CTTCAGACAGGATCAGAAGAACTTAGATCATTATATAATACAGTAGCAACCCTCTATTGTGTGCATCAAA
GGATAGAGATAAAAGACACCAAGGAAGCTTTAGACAAGATAGAGGAAGAGCAAAACAAAAGTAAGACCAC
CGCACAGCAAGCGGCCGCTGATCTTCAGACCTGGAGGAGGAGATATGAGGGACAATTGGAGAAGTGAATT
ATATAAATATAAAGTAGTAAAAATTGAACCATTAGGAGTAGCACCCACCAAGGCAAAGAGAAGAGTGGTG
CAGAGAGAAAAAAGAGCAGTGGGAATAGGAGCTTTGTTCCTTGGGTTCTTGGGAGCAGCAGGAAGCACTA
TGGGCGCAGCGTCAATGACGCTGACGGTACAGGCCAGACAATTATTGTCTGGTATAGTGCAGCAGCAGAA
CAATTTGCTGAGGGCTATTGAGGCGCAACAGCATCTGTTGCAACTCACAGTCTGGGGCATCAAGCAGCTC
CAGGCAAGAATCCTGGCTGTGGAAAGATACCTAAAGGATCAACAGCTCCTGGGGATTTGGGGTTGCTCTG
GAAAACTCATTTGCACCACTGCTGTGCCTTGGAATGCTAGTTGGAGTAATAAATCTCTGGAACAGATTTG
GAATCACACGACCTGGATGGAGTGGGACAGAGAAATTAACAATTACACAAGCTTAATACACTCCTTAATT
GAAGAATCGCAAAACCAGCAAGAAAAGAATGAACAAGAATTATTGGAATTAGATAAATGGGCAAGTTTGT
GGAATTGGTTTAACATAACAAATTGGCTGTGGTATATAAAATTATTCATAATGATAGTAGGAGGCTTGGT
AGGTTTAAGAATAGTTTTTGCTGTACTTTCTATAGTGAATAGAGTTAGGCAGGGATATTCACCATTATCG
TTTCAGACCCACCTCCCAACCCCGAGGGGACCCAGACCACAATTTTAAAAGAAAAGGGGGGATTGGGGGG
TACAGTGCAGGGGAAAGAATAGTAGACATAATAGCAACAGACATACAAACTAAAGAATTACAAAAACAAA
TTACAAAAATTCAAAATTTTCGGGTTTATTACAGGGACAGCAGAGATCCACTTTGGCGCCGGCTCGAGTG
GCTCCGGTGCCCGTCAGTGGGCAGAGCGCACATCGCCCACAGTCCCCGAGAAGTTGGGGGGAGGGGTCGG
CAATTGAACCGGTGCCTAGAGAAGGTGGCGCGGGGTAAACTGGGAAAGTGATGTCGTGTACTGGCTCCGC
CTTTTTCCCGAGGGTGGGGGAGAACCGTATATAAGTGCAGTAGTCGCCGTGAACGTTCTTTTTCGCAACG
GGTTTGCCGCCAGAACACAGGTGTCGTGACGCGGGATCCGCCACCATGGGAGTGCAGGTGGAAACCATCT
CCCCAGGAGACGGGCGCACCTTCCCCAAGCGCGGCCAGACCTGCGTGGTGCACTACACCGGGATGCTTGA
AGATGGAAAGAAAGTTGATTCCTCCCGGGACAGAAACAAGCCCTTTAAGTTTATGCTAGGCAAGCAGGAG
GTGATCCGAGGCTGGGAAGAAGGGGTTGCCCAGATGAGTGTGGGTCAGAGAGCCAAACTGACTATATCTC
CAGATTATGCCTATGGTGCCACTGGGCACCCAGGCATCATCCCACCACATGCCACTCTCGTCTTCGATGT
GGAGCTTCTAAAACTGGAAGGCGGCTACCCCTACGACGTGCCCGACTACGCCGGCTATCCGTATGATGTC
CCGGACTATGCAGGCAGCATGGCAGGTGTCCCGGAGTCCCTGAATCTGATGTGTGACCGGAATGGTGGTC
GGCGGCTTCGACAGTGGCTGATCGAGCAGATCGATTCATCGATGTACCCAGGACTGATTTGGGAGAATGA
GGAGAAGAGCATGTTCCGGATCCCTTGGAAACACGCTGGCAAGCAAGATTATAATCAGGAAGTGGATGCC
TCCATTTTTAAGGCCTGGGCAGTTTTTAAAGGGAAGTTTAAAGAAGGGGACAAAGCTGAACCAGCCACTT
GGAAGACGAGGTTACGCTGTGCTTTGAATAAGAGCCCAGATTTTGAGGAAGTGACGGACCGGTCCCAACT
GGACATTTCCGAGCCATACAAAGTTTACCGAATTGTTCCTGAGGAAGAGCAAAAATGCAAACTAGGCGTG
GCAACTGCTGGCTGCGTGAATGAAGTTACAGAGATGGAGTGCGGTCGCTCTGAAATCGACGAGCTGATCA
AGGAGCCTTCTGTGGACGATTACATGGGGATGATCAAAAGGAGCCCTTCCCCGCCGGAGGCCTGTCGGAG
TCAGCTCCTTCCAGACTGGTGGGCGCAGCAGCCCAGCACAGGCGTGCCGCTGGTGACGGGGTACACCACC
TACGACGCGCACCATTCAGCATTCTCCCAGATGGTGATCAGCTTCTACTATGGGGGCAAGCTGGTGGGCC
AGGCCACCACCACCTGCCCCGAGGGCTGCCGCCTGTCCCTGAGCCAGCCTGGGCTGCCCGGCACCAAGCT
GTATGGGCCCGAGGGCCTGGAGCTGGTGCGCTTCCCGCCGGCCGACGCCATCCCCAGCGAGCGACAGAGG
CAGGTGACGCGGAAGCTGTTCGGGCACCTGGAGCGCGGGGTGCTGCTGCACAGCAGCCGGCAGGGCGTGT
TCGTCAAGCGGCTGTGCCAGGGCCGCGTGTTCTGCAGCGGCAACGCCGTGGTGTGCAAAGGCAGGCCCAA
CAAGCTGGAGCGTGATGAGGTGGTCCAGGTCTTCGACACCAGCCAGTTCTTCCGAGAGCTGCAGCAGTTC
TATAACAGCCAGGGCCGGCTTCCTGACGGCAGGGTGGTGCTGTGCTTTGGGGAAGAGTTTCCGGATATGG
CCCCCTTGCGCTCCAAACTCATTCTCGTGCAGATTGAGCAGCTGTATGTCCGGCAACTGGCAGAAGAGGC
TGGGAAGAGCTGTGGAGCCGGCTCTGTGATGCAGGCCCCCGAGGAGCCGCCGCCAGACCAGGTCTTCCGG
ATGTTTCCAGATATTTGTGCCTCACACCAGAGATCATTTTTCAGAGAAAACCAACAGATCACCGTCGCTA
GCGGCAGCGGCGCCACCAACTTCAGCCTGCTGAAGCAGGCCGGCGACGTGGAGGAGAACCCCGGCCCCAT
GATTGAACAAGATGGATTGCACGCAGGTTCTCCGGCCGCTTGGGTGGAGAGGCTATTCGGCTATGACTGG
GCACAACAGACAATCGGCTGCTCTGATGCCGCCGTGTTCCGGCTGTCAGCGCAGGGGCGCCCGGTTCTTT
TTGTCAAGACCGACCTGTCCGGTGCCCTGAATGAACTGCAGGACGAGGCAGCGCGGCTATCGTGGCTGGC
CACGACGGGCGTTCCTTGCGCAGCTGTGCTCGACGTTGTCACTGAAGCGGGAAGGGACTGGCTGCTATTG
GGCGAAGTGCCGGGGCAGGATCTCCTGTCATCTCACCTTGCTCCTGCCGAGAAAGTATCCATCATGGCTG
ATGCAATGCGGCGGCTGCATACGCTTGATCCGGCTACCTGCCCATTCGACCACCAAGCGAAACATCGCAT
CGAGCGAGCACGTACTCGGATGGAAGCCGGTCTTGTCGATCAGGATGATCTGGACGAAGAGCATCAGGGG
CTCGCGCCAGCCGAACTGTTCGCCAGGCTCAAGGCGCGCATGCCCGACGGCGAGGATCTCGTCGTGACCC
ATGGCGATGCCTGCTTGCCGAATATCATGGTGGAAAATGGCCGCTTTTCTGGATTCATCGACTGTGGCCG
GCTGGGTGTGGCGGACCGCTATCAGGACATAGCGTTGGCTACCCGTGATATTGCTGAAGAGCTTGGCGGC
GAATGGGCTGACCGCTTCCTCGTGCTTTACGGTATCGCCGCTCCCGATTCGCAGCGCATCGCCTTCTATC
GCCTTCTTGACGAGTTCTTCTGAACGCGTTAAGTCGACAATCAACCTCTGGATTACAAAATTTGTGAAAG
ATTGACTGGTATTCTTAACTATGTTGCTCCTTTTACGCTATGTGGATACGCTGCTTTAATGCCTTTGTAT
CATGCTATTGCTTCCCGTATGGCTTTCATTTTCTCCTCCTTGTATAAATCCTGGTTGCTGTCTCTTTATG
AGGAGTTGTGGCCCGTTGTCAGGCAACGTGGCGTGGTGTGCACTGTGTTTGCTGACGCAACCCCCACTGG
TTGGGGCATTGCCACCACCTGTCAGCTCCTTTCCGGGACTTTCGCTTTCCCCCTCCCTATTGCCACGGCG
GAACTCATCGCCGCCTGCCTTGCCCGCTGCTGGACAGGGGCTCGGCTGTTGGGCACTGACAATTCCGTGG
TGTTGTCGGGGAAATCATCGTCCTTTCCTTGGCTGCTCGCCTGTGTTGCCACCTGGATTCTGCGCGGGAC
GTCCTTCTGCTACGTCCCTTCGGCCCTCAATCCAGCGGACCTTCCTTCCCGCGGCCTGCTGCCGGCTCTG
CGGCCTCTTCCGCGTCTTCGCCTTCGCCCTCAGACGAGTCGGATCTCCCTTTGGGCCGCCTCCCCGCGTC
GACTTTAAGACCAATGACTTACAAGGCAGCTGTAGATCTTAGCCACTTTTTAAAAGAAAAGGGGGGACTG
GAAGGGCTAATTCACTCCCAACGAAGACAAGATCTGCTTTTTGCTTGTACTGGGTCTCTCTGGTTAGACC
AGATCTGAGCCTGGGAGCTCTCTGGCTAACTAGGGAACCCACTGCTTAAGCCTCAATAAAGCTTGCCTTG
AGTGCTTCAAGTAGTGTGTGCCCGTCTGTTGTGTGACTCTGGTAACTAGAGATCCCTCAGACCCTTTTAG
TCAGTGTGGAAAATCTCTAGCAGTACGTATAGTAGTTCATGTCATCTTATTATTCAGTATTTATAACTTG
CAAAGAAATGAATATCAGAGAGTGAGAGGAACTTGTTTATTGCAGCTTATAATGGTTACAAATAAAGCAA
TAGCATCACAAATTTCACAAATAAAGCATTTTTTTCACTGCATTCTAGTTGTGGTTTGTCCAAACTCATC
AATGTATCTTATCATGTCTGGCTCTAGCTATCCCGCCCCTAACTCCGCCCAGTTCCGCCCATTCTCCGCC
CCATGGCTGACTAATTTTTTTTATTTATGCAGAGGCCGAGGCCGCCTCGGCCTCTGAGCTATTCCAGAAG
TAGTGAGGAGGCTTTTTTGGAGGCCTAGGGACGTACCCAATTCGCCCTATAGTGAGTCGTATTACGCGCG
CTCACTGGCCGTCGTTTTACAACGTCGTGACTGGGAAAACCCTGGCGTTACCCAACTTAATCGCCTTGCA
GCACATCCCCCTTTCGCCAGCTGGCGTAATAGCGAAGAGGCCCGCACCGATCGCCCTTCCCAACAGTTGC
GCAGCCTGAATGGCGAATGGG
[124 nt withheld, positions 6182-6305]
C
[91 nt withheld, positions 6307-6397]
A
[49 nt withheld, positions 6399-6447]
CCTTTGACGTTGGAGTCCACGTTCTTT
[37 nt withheld, positions 6475-6511]
ACCCTATCTCGGTCTATTCTTTTGATTTATAAGGGATTTTGCCGATTTCGGCCTATTGGTTAAAAAATGA
GCTGATTTAACAAAAATTTAACGCGAATTTTAACAAAATATTAACGCTTACAATTTAGGTGGCACTTTTC
GGGGAAATGTGCGCGGAACCCCTATTTGTTTATTTTTCTAAATACATTCAAATATGTATCCGCTCATGAG
ACAATAACCCTGATAAATGCTTCAATAATATTGAAAAAGGAAGAGTATGAGTATTCAACATTTCCGTGTC
GCCCTTATTCCCTTTTTTGCGGCATTTTGCCTTCCTGTTTTTGCTCACCCAGAAACGCTGGTGAAAGTAA
AAGATGCTGAAGATCAGTTGGGTGCACGAGTGGGTTACATCGAACTGGATCTCAACAGCGGTAAGATCCT
TGAGAGTTTTCGCCCCGAAGAACGTTTTCCAATGATGAGCACTTTTAAAGTTCTGCTATGTGGCGCGGTA
TTATCCCGTATTGACGCCGGGCAAGAGCAACTCGGTCGCCGCATACACTATTCTCAGAATGACTTGGTTG
AGTACTCACCAGTCACAGAAAAGCATCTTACGGATGGCATGACAGTAAGAGAATTATGCAGTGCTGCCAT
AACCATGAGTGATAACACTGCGGCCAACTTACTTCTGACAACGATCGGAGGACCGAAGGAGCTAACCGCT
TTTTTGCACAACATGGGGGATCATGTAACTCGCCTTGATCGTTGGGAACCGGAGCTGAATGAAGCCATAC
CAAACGACGAGCGTGACACCACGATGCCTGTAGCAATGGCAACAACGTTGCGCAAACTATTAACTGGCGA
ACTACTTACTCTAGCTTCCCGGCAACAATTAATAGACTGGATGGAGGCGGATAAAGTTGCAGGACCACTT
CTGCGCTCGGCCCTTCCGGCTGGCTGGTTTATTGCTGATAAATCTGGAGCCGGTGAGCGTGGGTCTCGCG
GTATCATTGCAGCACTGGGGCCAGATGGTAAGCCCTCCCGTATCGTAGTTATCTACACGACGGGGAGTCA
GGCAACTATGGATGAACGAAATAGACAGATCGCTGAGATAGGTGCCTCACTGATTAAGCATTGGTAACTG
TCAGACCAAGTTTACTCATATATACTTTAGATTGATTTAAAACTTCATTTTTAATTTAAAAGGATCTAGG
TGAAGATCCTTTTTGATAATCTCATGACCAAAATCCCTTAACGTGAGTTTTCGTTCCACTGAGCGTCAGA
CCCCGTAGAAAAGATCAAAGGATCTTCTTGAGATCCTTTTTTTCTGCGCGTAATCTGCTGCTTGCAAACA
AAAAAACCACCGCTACCAGCGGTGGTTTGTTTGCCGGATCAAGAGCTACCAACTCTTTTTCCGAAGGTAA
CTGGCTTCAGCAGAGCGCAGATACCAAATACTGTTCTTCTAGTGTAGCCGTAGTTAGGCCACCACTTCAA
GAACTCTGTAGCACCGCCTACATACCTCGCTCTGCTAATCCTGTTACCAGTGGCTGCTGCCAGTGGCGAT
AAGTCGTGTCTTACCGGGTTGGACTCAAGACGATAGTTACCGGATAAGGCGCAGCGGTCGGGCTGAACGG
GGGGTTCGTGCACACAGCCCAGCTTGGAGCGAACGACCTACACCGAACTGAGATACCTACAGCGTGAGCT
ATGAGAAAGCGCCACGCTTCCCGAAGGGAGAAAGGCGGACAGGTATCCGGTAAGCGGCAGGGTCGGAACA
GGAGAGCGCACGAGGGAGCTTCCAGGGGGAAACGCCTGGTATCTTTATAGTCCTGTCGGGTTTCGCCACC
TCTGACTTGAGCGTCGATTTTTGTGATGCTCGTCAGGGGGGCGGAGCCTATGGAAAAACGCCAGCAACGC
GGCCTTTTTACGGTTCCTGGCCTTTTGCTGGCCTTTTGCTCACATGTTCTTTCCTGCGTTATCCCCTGAT
TCTGTGGATAACCGTATTACCGCCTTTGAGTGAGCTGATACCGCTCGCCGCAGCCGAACGACCGAGCGCA
GCGAGTCAGTGAGCGAGGAAGCGGAAGAGCGCCCAATACGCAAACCGCCTCTCCCCGCGCGTTGGCCGAT
TCATTAATGCAGCTGGCACGACAGGTTTCCCGACTGGAAAGCGGGCAGTGAGCGCAACGCAATTAATGTG
AGTTAGCTCACTCATTAGGCACCCCAGGCTTTACACTTTATGCTTCCGGCTCGTATGTTGTGTGGAATTG
TGAGCGGATAACAATTTCACACAGGAAACAGCTATGACCATGATTACGCCAAGCGCGCAATTAACCCTCA
CTAAAGGGAACAAAAGCTGGAGCTGCAAGC
